Addgene plasmid #113415: pCMV-hA3G-BE3
Purpose: Expresses hA3G-BE3 in mammalian cells
Depositing lab: Jia Chen. Publication: Efficient base editing in methylated regions with a human APOBEC3A-Cas9 fusion. Wang X, Li J, Wang Y, Yang B, Wei J, Wu J, Wang R, Huang X, Chen J, Yang L. Nat Biotechnol. 2018 Aug 20. pii: nbt.4198. doi: 10.1038/nbt.4198. PubMed 30125268.
Backbone
  Vector backbone: CMV
  Backbone size w/o insert (bp): 3399
  Vector type: Mammalian Expression, CRISPR
Growth in bacteria
  Bacterial resistance: Ampicillin, 100 μg/mL
  Growth temperature: 37°C
  Growth strain: DH5alpha
  Copy number: High Copy
Gene/Insert
  Gene/Insert name: hA3G-BE3 (alt name: pCMV-hAPOBEC3G-XTEN-D10A-SGGS-UGI-SGGS-NLS)
  Species: H. sapiens (human); S. pyogenes and Bacteriophage PBS2
  Insert size (bp): 5598
  Entrez Gene: APOBEC3G (a.k.a. A3G, ARCD, ARP-9, ARP9, CEM-15, CEM15, MDS019, bK150C2.7, dJ494G10.1)
  Promoter: CMV
  Cloning method: Restriction Enzyme; 5′ cloning site unknown (unknown if destroyed)
  Sequencing primers: 5′ CMV; 3′ BGH poly reverse
Terms and licenses: Academic/Nonprofit Terms; Industry Terms: Not Available to Industry
How to cite: pCMV-hA3G-BE3 was a gift from Jia Chen (Addgene plasmid # 113415 ; http://n2t.net/addgene:113415 ; RRID:Addgene_113415)
