[The description below was written by a language model from this plasmid's Addgene catalogue record and pLannotate feature annotations shown in this document.]
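Description:
pCMV-hA3G-BE3 is a mammalian expression plasmid of about 9 kb that encodes a BE3-type cytosine base editor in which the deaminase is human APOBEC3G. It is propagated in E. coli as a high-copy plasmid through a ColE1/pUC-type origin and selected with ampicillin via the β-lactamase gene and its native promoter. No mammalian selection marker is annotated. Only short remnants of an SV40 promoter, a multiple cloning site and lac regulatory elements lie between the expression cassette and the bacterial backbone.

The roughly 5.6 kb insert is driven by the human cytomegalovirus immediate-early enhancer and promoter and terminated by the bovine growth hormone polyadenylation signal. A T7 promoter sits just upstream of the coding region. According to the record's alternative name, the open reading frame runs APOBEC3G, XTEN linker, Cas9 D10A nickase from S. pyogenes, an SGGS linker, the uracil DNA glycosylase inhibitor (UGI) from bacteriophage PBS2, a second SGGS linker and a nuclear localisation signal. The automated annotation labels the short segment after APOBEC3G as an ABE(7.10) fragment, which most likely reflects the shared XTEN linker, and calls the Cas9 region "Cas9 VQR". The catalogue entry mentions only the D10A nickase, so that variant label should probably be read as a best-match artefact.

In this architecture, a separately supplied guide RNA directs the nickase to its target. The deaminase converts cytosines to uracil on the displaced strand, and UGI blocks uracil excision, favouring C-to-T outcomes. The plasmid comes from a study of base editing in methylated regions using human APOBEC–Cas9 fusions.
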