Features (pLannotate 1.2.2; 18 found; start..end, strand, type, name):
     20..64      -  misc_feature   bom (fragment): basis of mobility region from pBR322
    219..598     +  enhancer       CMV enhancer: human cytomegalovirus immediate early enhancer
    599..802     +  promoter       CMV promoter: human cytomegalovirus (CMV) immediate early promoter
    844..862     +  promoter       T7 promoter: promoter for bacteriophage T7 RNA polymerase
    876..2027    +  CDS            APOBEC3G: ABC3G_HUMAN - Experimental evidence at protein level: Swiss-Prot protein existence level 1. DNA deaminase (cytidine deaminase) which acts as an inhibitor of retrovirus replication and retrotransposon mobility via deaminase- dependent and -independent mechanisms. Exhibits potent antiviral activity against Vif-deficient HIV-1. After the penetration of retroviral nucleocapsids into target cells of infection and the initiation of reverse transcription, it can induce the conversion of cytosine to uracil in the minus-sense single-strand viral DNA, leading to G-to-A hypermutations in the subsequent p
   2028..2075    +  CDS            ABE(7.10) (fragment): adenine base editor comprising wild-type E. coli TadA fused to the evolved TadA*(7.10) mutant (Gaudelli et al., 2017)
   2076..6176    +  CDS            Cas9 VQR: Streptococcus pyogenes Cas9 endonuclease with the D1135V/R1335Q/T1337R mutations has an altered recognition specificity for the protospacer adjacent motif (PAM) (Kleinstiver et al., 2015)
   6189..6437    +  CDS            UGI: UNGI_BPPB2 - Experimental evidence at protein level: Swiss-Prot protein existence level 1. This protein binds specifically and reversibly to the host uracil-DNA glycosylase, preventing removal of uracil residues from PBS2 DNA by the host uracil-excision repair system. From Bacillus phage PBS2 (Bacteriophage PBS2).
   6525..6749    +  polyA_signal   bGH poly(A) signal: bovine growth hormone polyadenylation signal
   6753..6774    +  promoter       SV40 promoter (fragment): SV40 enhancer and early promoter
   6779..6795    +  misc_feature   MCS (fragment): pBluescript multiple cloning site
   6844..6860    -  protein_bind   lac operator: The lac repressor binds to the lac operator to inhibit transcription in E. coli. This inhibition can be relieved by adding lactose or isopropyl-β-D-thiogalactopyranoside (IPTG). lac repressor encoded by lacI
   6868..6898    -  promoter       lac promoter: promoter for the E. coli lac operon
   6913..6934    -  protein_bind   CAP binding site: CAP binding activates transcription in the presence of cAMP. E. coli catabolite activator protein
   6947..7039    -  CDS            lacI (fragment): lac repressor; lacI; The lac repressor binds to the lac operator to inhibit transcription in E. coli. This inhibition can be relieved by adding lactose or isopropyl-β-D-thiogalactopyranoside (IPTG).
   7222..7810    -  rep_origin     ori: high-copy-number ColE1/pMB1/pBR322/pUC origin of replication
   7981..8841    -  CDS            AmpR: β-lactamase; bla; confers resistance to ampicillin, carbenicillin, and related antibiotics
   8842..8946    -  promoter       AmpR promoter: bla
>Addgene plasmid #113415 | pCMV-hA3G-BE3 | addgene full sequence | sequence record 217353 | Addgene NGS Result
TCCCGATCCCCTAGGGTCGACTCTCAGTACAATCTGCTCTGATGCCGCATAGTTAAGCCAGTATCTGCTC
CCTGCTTGTGTGTTGGAGGTCGCTGAGTAGTGCGCGAGCAAAATTTAAGCTACAACAAGGCAAGGCTTGA
CCGACAATTGCATGAAGAATCTGCTTAGGGTTAGGCGTTTTGCGCTGCTTCGCGATGTACGGGCCAGATA
TACGCGTTGACATTGATTATTGACTAGTTATTAATAGTAATCAATTACGGGGTCATTAGTTCATAGCCCA
TATATGGAGTTCCGCGTTACATAACTTACGGTAAATGGCCCGCCTGGCTGACCGCCCAACGACCCCCGCC
CATTGACGTCAATAATGACGTATGTTCCCATAGTAACGCCAATAGGGACTTTCCATTGACGTCAATGGGT
GGAGTATTTACGGTAAACTGCCCACTTGGCAGTACATCAAGTGTATCATATGCCAAGTACGCCCCCTATT
GACGTCAATGACGGTAAATGGCCCGCCTGGCATTATGCCCAGTACATGACCTTATGGGACTTTCCTACTT
GGCAGTACATCTACGTATTAGTCATCGCTATTACCATGGTGATGCGGTTTTGGCAGTACATCAATGGGCG
TGGATAGCGGTTTGACTCACGGGGATTTCCAAGTCTCCACCCCATTGACGTCAATGGGAGTTTGTTTTGG
CACCAAAATCAACGGGACTTTCCAAAATGTCGTAACAACTCCGCCCCATTGACGCAAATGGGCGGTAGGC
GTGTACGGTGGGAGGTCTATATAAGCAGAGCTGGTTTAGTGAACCGTCAGATCCGCTAGAGATCCGCGGC
CGCTAATACGACTCACTATAGGGAGAGCCGCCACCATGAAGCCTCACTTCAGAAACACAGTGGAGCGAAT
GTATCGAGACACATTCTCCTACAACTTTTATAATAGACCCATCCTTTCTCGTCGGAATACCGTCTGGCTG
TGCTACGAAGTGAAAACAAAGGGTCCCTCAAGGCCCCCTTTGGACGCAAAGATCTTTCGAGGCCAGGTGT
ATTCCGAACTTAAGTACCACCCAGAGATGAGATTCTTCCACTGGTTCAGCAAGTGGAGGAAGCTGCATCG
TGACCAGGAGTATGAGGTCACCTGGTACATATCCTGGAGCCCCTGCACAAAGTGTACAAGGGATATGGCC
ACGTTCCTGGCCGAGGACCCGAAGGTTACCCTGACCATCTTTGTTGCCCGCCTCTACTACTTCTGGGACC
CAGATTACCAGGAGGCGCTTCGCAGCCTGTGTCAGAAAAGAGACGGTCCGCGTGCCACCATGAAGATCAT
GAATTATGACGAATTTCAGCACTGTTGGAGCAAGTTCGTGTACAGCCAAAGAGAGCTATTTGAGCCTTGG
AATAATCTGCCTAAATATTATATATTACTGCACATCATGCTGGGGGAGATTCTCAGACACTCGATGGATC
CACCCACATTCACTTTCAACTTTAACAATGAACCTTGGGTCAGAGGACGGCATGAGACTTACCTGTGTTA
TGAGGTGGAGCGCATGCACAATGACACCTGGGTCCTGCTGAACCAGCGCAGGGGCTTTCTATGCAACCAG
GCTCCACATAAACACGGTTTCCTTGAAGGCCGCCATGCAGAGCTGTGCTTCCTGGACGTGATTCCCTTTT
GGAAGCTGGACCTGGACCAGGACTACAGGGTTACCTGCTTCACCTCCTGGAGCCCCTGCTTCAGCTGTGC
CCAGGAAATGGCTAAATTCATTTCAAAAAACAAACACGTGAGCCTGTGCATCTTCACTGCCCGCATCTAT
GATGATCAAGGAAGATGTCAGGAGGGGCTGCGCACCCTGGCCGAGGCTGGGGCCAAAATTTCAATAATGA
CATACAGTGAATTTAAGCACTGCTGGGACACCTTTGTGGACCACCAGGGATGTCCCTTCCAGCCCTGGGA
TGGACTAGATGAGCACAGCCAAGACCTGAGTGGGAGGCTGCGGGCCATTCTCCAGAATCAGGAAAACAGC
GGCAGCGAGACTCCCGGGACCTCAGAGTCCGCCACACCCGAAAGTGATAAAAAGTATTCTATTGGTTTAG
CCATCGGCACTAATTCCGTTGGATGGGCTGTCATAACCGATGAATACAAAGTACCTTCAAAGAAATTTAA
GGTGTTGGGGAACACAGACCGTCATTCGATTAAAAAGAATCTTATCGGTGCCCTCCTATTCGATAGTGGC
GAAACGGCAGAGGCGACTCGCCTGAAACGAACCGCTCGGAGAAGGTATACACGTCGCAAGAACCGAATAT
GTTACTTACAAGAAATTTTTAGCAATGAGATGGCCAAAGTTGACGATTCTTTCTTTCACCGTTTGGAAGA
GTCCTTCCTTGTCGAAGAGGACAAGAAACATGAACGGCACCCCATCTTTGGAAACATAGTAGATGAGGTG
GCATATCATGAAAAGTACCCAACGATTTATCACCTCAGAAAAAAGCTAGTTGACTCAACTGATAAAGCGG
ACCTGAGGTTAATCTACTTGGCTCTTGCCCATATGATAAAGTTCCGTGGGCACTTTCTCATTGAGGGTGA
TCTAAATCCGGACAACTCGGATGTCGACAAACTGTTCATCCAGTTAGTACAAACCTATAATCAGTTGTTT
GAAGAGAACCCTATAAATGCAAGTGGCGTGGATGCGAAGGCTATTCTTAGCGCCCGCCTCTCTAAATCCC
GACGGCTAGAAAACCTGATCGCACAATTACCCGGAGAGAAGAAAAATGGGTTGTTCGGTAACCTTATAGC
GCTCTCACTAGGCCTGACACCAAATTTTAAGTCGAACTTCGACTTAGCTGAAGATGCCAAATTGCAGCTT
AGTAAGGACACGTACGATGACGATCTCGACAATCTACTGGCACAAATTGGAGATCAGTATGCGGACTTAT
TTTTGGCTGCCAAAAACCTTAGCGATGCAATCCTCCTATCTGACATACTGAGAGTTAATACTGAGATTAC
CAAGGCGCCGTTATCCGCTTCAATGATCAAAAGGTACGATGAACATCACCAAGACTTGACACTTCTCAAG
GCCCTAGTCCGTCAGCAACTGCCTGAGAAATATAAGGAAATATTCTTTGATCAGTCGAAAAACGGGTACG
CAGGTTATATTGACGGCGGAGCGAGTCAAGAGGAATTCTACAAGTTTATCAAACCCATATTAGAGAAGAT
GGATGGGACGGAAGAGTTGCTTGTAAAACTCAATCGCGAAGATCTACTGCGAAAGCAGCGGACTTTCGAC
AACGGTAGCATTCCACATCAAATCCACTTAGGCGAATTGCATGCTATACTTAGAAGGCAGGAGGATTTTT
ATCCGTTCCTCAAAGACAATCGTGAAAAGATTGAGAAAATCCTAACCTTTCGCATACCTTACTATGTGGG
ACCCCTGGCCCGAGGGAACTCTCGGTTCGCATGGATGACAAGAAAGTCCGAAGAAACGATTACTCCATGG
AATTTTGAGGAAGTTGTCGATAAAGGTGCGTCAGCTCAATCGTTCATCGAGAGGATGACCAACTTTGACA
AGAATTTACCGAACGAAAAAGTATTGCCTAAGCACAGTTTACTTTACGAGTATTTCACAGTGTACAATGA
ACTCACGAAAGTTAAGTATGTCACTGAGGGCATGCGTAAACCCGCCTTTCTAAGCGGAGAACAGAAGAAA
GCAATAGTAGATCTGTTATTCAAGACCAACCGCAAAGTGACAGTTAAGCAATTGAAAGAGGACTACTTTA
AGAAAATTGAATGCTTCGATTCTGTCGAGATCTCCGGGGTAGAAGATCGATTTAATGCGTCACTTGGTAC
GTATCATGACCTCCTAAAGATAATTAAAGATAAGGACTTCCTGGATAACGAAGAGAATGAAGATATCTTA
GAAGATATAGTGTTGACTCTTACCCTCTTTGAAGATCGGGAAATGATTGAGGAAAGACTAAAAACATACG
CTCACCTGTTCGACGATAAGGTTATGAAACAGTTAAAGAGGCGTCGCTATACGGGCTGGGGACGATTGTC
GCGGAAACTTATCAACGGGATAAGAGACAAGCAAAGTGGTAAAACTATTCTCGATTTTCTAAAGAGCGAC
GGCTTCGCCAATAGGAACTTTATGCAGCTGATCCATGATGACTCTTTAACCTTCAAAGAGGATATACAAA
AGGCACAGGTTTCCGGACAAGGGGACTCATTGCACGAACATATTGCGAATCTTGCTGGTTCGCCAGCCAT
CAAAAAGGGCATACTCCAGACAGTCAAAGTAGTGGATGAGCTAGTTAAGGTCATGGGACGTCACAAACCG
GAAAACATTGTAATCGAGATGGCACGCGAAAATCAAACGACTCAGAAGGGGCAAAAAAACAGTCGAGAGC
GGATGAAGAGAATAGAAGAGGGTATTAAAGAACTGGGCAGCCAGATCTTAAAGGAGCATCCTGTGGAAAA
TACCCAATTGCAGAACGAGAAACTTTACCTCTATTACCTACAAAATGGAAGGGACATGTATGTTGATCAG
GAACTGGACATAAACCGTTTATCTGATTACGACGTCGATCACATTGTACCCCAATCCTTTTTGAAGGACG
ATTCAATCGACAATAAAGTGCTTACACGCTCGGATAAGAACCGAGGGAAAAGTGACAATGTTCCAAGCGA
GGAAGTCGTAAAGAAAATGAAGAACTATTGGCGGCAGCTCCTAAATGCGAAACTGATAACGCAAAGAAAG
TTCGATAACTTAACTAAAGCTGAGAGGGGTGGCTTGTCTGAACTTGACAAGGCCGGATTTATTAAACGTC
AGCTCGTGGAAACCCGCCAAATCACAAAGCATGTTGCACAGATACTAGATTCCCGAATGAATACGAAATA
CGACGAGAACGATAAGCTGATTCGGGAAGTCAAAGTAATCACTTTAAAGTCAAAATTGGTGTCGGACTTC
AGAAAGGATTTTCAATTCTATAAAGTTAGGGAGATAAATAACTACCACCATGCGCACGACGCTTATCTTA
ATGCCGTCGTAGGGACCGCACTCATTAAGAAATACCCGAAGCTAGAAAGTGAGTTTGTGTATGGTGATTA
CAAAGTTTATGACGTCCGTAAGATGATCGCGAAAAGCGAACAGGAGATAGGCAAGGCTACAGCCAAATAC
TTCTTTTATTCTAACATTATGAATTTCTTTAAGACGGAAATCACTCTGGCAAACGGAGAGATACGCAAAC
GACCTTTAATTGAAACCAATGGGGAGACAGGTGAAATCGTATGGGATAAGGGCCGGGACTTCGCGACGGT
GAGAAAAGTTTTGTCCATGCCCCAAGTCAACATAGTAAAGAAAACTGAGGTGCAGACCGGAGGGTTTTCA
AAGGAATCGATTCTTCCAAAAAGGAATAGTGATAAGCTCATCGCTCGTAAAAAGGACTGGGACCCGAAAA
AGTACGGTGGCTTCGATAGCCCTACAGTTGCCTATTCTGTCCTAGTAGTGGCAAAAGTTGAGAAGGGAAA
ATCCAAGAAACTGAAGTCAGTCAAAGAATTATTGGGGATAACGATTATGGAGCGCTCGTCTTTTGAAAAG
AACCCCATCGACTTCCTTGAGGCGAAAGGTTACAAGGAAGTAAAAAAGGATCTCATAATTAAACTACCAA
AGTATAGTCTGTTTGAGTTAGAAAATGGCCGAAAACGGATGTTGGCTAGCGCCGGAGAGCTTCAAAAGGG
GAACGAACTCGCACTACCGTCTAAATACGTGAATTTCCTGTATTTAGCGTCCCATTACGAGAAGTTGAAA
GGTTCACCTGAAGATAACGAACAGAAGCAACTTTTTGTTGAGCAGCACAAACATTATCTCGACGAAATCA
TAGAGCAAATTTCGGAATTCAGTAAGAGAGTCATCCTAGCTGATGCCAATCTGGACAAAGTATTAAGCGC
ATACAACAAGCACAGGGATAAACCCATACGTGAGCAGGCGGAAAATATTATCCATTTGTTTACTCTTACC
AACCTCGGCGCTCCAGCCGCATTCAAGTATTTTGACACAACGATAGATCGCAAACGATACACTTCTACCA
AGGAGGTGCTAGACGCGACACTGATTCACCAATCCATCACGGGATTATATGAAACTCGGATAGATTTGTC
ACAGCTTGGGGGTGACTCTGGTGGTTCTACTAATCTGTCAGATATTATTGAAAAGGAGACCGGTAAGCAA
CTGGTTATCCAGGAATCCATCCTCATGCTCCCAGAGGAGGTGGAAGAAGTCATTGGGAACAAGCCGGAAA
GCGATATACTCGTGCACACCGCCTACGACGAGAGCACCGACGAGAATGTCATGCTTCTGACTAGCGACGC
CCCTGAATACAAGCCTTGGGCTCTGGTCATACAGGATAGCAACGGTGAGAACAAGATTAAGATGCTCTCT
GGTGGTTCTCCCAAGAAGAAGAGGAAAGTCTAACCGGTCATCATCACCATCACCATTGAGTTTAAACCCG
CTGATCAGCCTCGACTGTGCCTTCTAGTTGCCAGCCATCTGTTGTTTGCCCCTCCCCCGTGCCTTCCTTG
ACCCTGGAAGGTGCCACTCCCACTGTCCTTTCCTAATAAAATGAGGAAATTGCATCGCATTGTCTGAGTA
GGTGTCATTCTATTCTGGGGGGTGGGGTGGGGCAGGACAGCAAGGGGGAGGATTGGGAAGACAATAGCAG
GCATGCTGGGGATGCGGTGGGCTCTATGGCTTCTGAGGCGGAAAGAACCAGCTGGGGCTCGATACCGTCG
ACCTCTAGCTAGAGCTTGGCGTAATCATGGTCATAGCTGTTTCCTGTGTGAAATTGTTATCCGCTCACAA
TTCCACACAACATACGAGCCGGAAGCATAAAGTGTAAAGCCTAGGGTGCCTAATGAGTGAGCTAACTCAC
ATTAATTGCGTTGCGCTCACTGCCCGCTTTCCAGTCGGGAAACCTGTCGTGCCAGCTGCATTAATGAATC
GGCCAACGCGCGGGGAGAGGCGGTTTGCGTATTGGGCGCTCTTCCGCTTCCTCGCTCACTGACTCGCTGC
GCTCGGTCGTTCGGCTGCGGCGAGCGGTATCAGCTCACTCAAAGGCGGTAATACGGTTATCCACAGAATC
AGGGGATAACGCAGGAAAGAACATGTGAGCAAAAGGCCAGCAAAAGGCCAGGAACCGTAAAAAGGCCGCG
TTGCTGGCGTTTTTCCATAGGCTCCGCCCCCCTGACGAGCATCACAAAAATCGACGCTCAAGTCAGAGGT
GGCGAAACCCGACAGGACTATAAAGATACCAGGCGTTTCCCCCTGGAAGCTCCCTCGTGCGCTCTCCTGT
TCCGACCCTGCCGCTTACCGGATACCTGTCCGCCTTTCTCCCTTCGGGAAGCGTGGCGCTTTCTCATAGC
TCACGCTGTAGGTATCTCAGTTCGGTGTAGGTCGTTCGCTCCAAGCTGGGCTGTGTGCACGAACCCCCCG
TTCAGCCCGACCGCTGCGCCTTATCCGGTAACTATCGTCTTGAGTCCAACCCGGTAAGACACGACTTATC
GCCACTGGCAGCAGCCACTGGTAACAGGATTAGCAGAGCGAGGTATGTAGGCGGTGCTACAGAGTTCTTG
AAGTGGTGGCCTAACTACGGCTACACTAGAAGAACAGTATTTGGTATCTGCGCTCTGCTGAAGCCAGTTA
CCTTCGGAAAAAGAGTTGGTAGCTCTTGATCCGGCAAACAAACCACCGCTGGTAGCGGTGGTTTTTTTGT
TTGCAAGCAGCAGATTACGCGCAGAAAAAAAGGATCTCAAGAAGATCCTTTGATCTTTTCTACGGGGTCT
GACGCTCAGTGGAACGAAAACTCACGTTAAGGGATTTTGGTCATGAGATTATCAAAAAGGATCTTCACCT
AGATCCTTTTAAATTAAAAATGAAGTTTTAAATCAATCTAAAGTATATATGAGTAAACTTGGTCTGACAG
TTACCAATGCTTAATCAGTGAGGCACCTATCTCAGCGATCTGTCTATTTCGTTCATCCATAGTTGCCTGA
CTCCCCGTCGTGTAGATAACTACGATACGGGAGGGCTTACCATCTGGCCCCAGTGCTGCAATGATACCGC
GAGACCCACGCTCACCGGCTCCAGATTTATCAGCAATAAACCAGCCAGCCGGAAGGGCCGAGCGCAGAAG
TGGTCCTGCAACTTTATCCGCCTCCATCCAGTCTATTAATTGTTGCCGGGAAGCTAGAGTAAGTAGTTCG
CCAGTTAATAGTTTGCGCAACGTTGTTGCCATTGCTACAGGCATCGTGGTGTCACGCTCGTCGTTTGGTA
TGGCTTCATTCAGCTCCGGTTCCCAACGATCAAGGCGAGTTACATGATCCCCCATGTTGTGCAAAAAAGC
GGTTAGCTCCTTCGGTCCTCCGATCGTTGTCAGAAGTAAGTTGGCCGCAGTGTTATCACTCATGGTTATG
GCAGCACTGCATAATTCTCTTACTGTCATGCCATCCGTAAGATGCTTTTCTGTGACTGGTGAGTACTCAA
CCAAGTCATTCTGAGAATAGTGTATGCGGCGACCGAGTTGCTCTTGCCCGGCGTCAATACGGGATAATAC
CGCGCCACATAGCAGAACTTTAAAAGTGCTCATCATTGGAAAACGTTCTTCGGGGCGAAAACTCTCAAGG
ATCTTACCGCTGTTGAGATCCAGTTCGATGTAACCCACTCGTGCACCCAACTGATCTTCAGCATCTTTTA
CTTTCACCAGCGTTTCTGGGTGAGCAAAAACAGGAAGGCAAAATGCCGCAAAAAAGGGAATAAGGGCGAC
ACGGAAATGTTGAATACTCATACTCTTCCTTTTTCAATATTATTGAAGCATTTATCAGGGTTATTGTCTC
ATGAGCGGATACATATTTGAATGTATTTAGAAAAATAAACAAATAGGGGTTCCGCGCACATTTCCCCGAA
AAGTGCCACCTGACGTCGACGGATCGGGAGATCGATC
